>Addgene plasmid #18431 | T4 Lysozyme Y88F | addgene partial sequence | sequence record 24217 | 3primeUP
GCTANTGAAAAAAGCCCGCCTCATTAGGCGGGCTCAGATCTGCTCATGNTTTGACAGCTTATCATCGATA
AGCTTCGGCAATAAATTCTTGATATGTTTTCATATGTTTCCTTTAAATATTTTAATTAGTAATTGTCTAT
TCAAGTAATTGTGAATATACTATCACAATTCCAAGAGAAAGTAAACAGCTTTATAGATTTTTATACGCGT
CCCAAGTGCCAGTTCTAAACGTTGTAATGACTCGTTTTGCGCGATTAGGTGTTTGATTATACCATCTACT
TTTAGCTAAGTTAACTGCTGCTTCATCCCAGCGTTTTTGTTGAAGCATACGTAAAGAGTTAGTAAATCCT
GCCACACCGGTTTCTCCCATTTGGAAAACCATATTAATCAATGCACAGCGACGAACCGCATCAAGAGAAT
CAAAAACCGGTTTTAATTTAGCATTTCTCAGAATTCCGCGAACAGCAGCATCAACATCCTGATTAAAGAG
TTTTTCAGCCTCATCTTTTGTAATTACACCATTGCAATTACGCCCAATAGCTTTATCTAATTCAGATTTA
GCAGCATTAAGTGATGGACTTTTTGTAAGCAAATGACCGATGCCAATAGTGTAATAGCCTTCTGTGTCTT
TATAGATTTTAAGTCTAAGACCTTCATCTATACGTAACATTTCAAATATATTCATAATACCTCCTAAGCA
TCGATGGATCCTGTTTCCTGTGTGAAATTGTTATCCGCTCACAATTCCACACATTATACGAGCCGATGAT
TATTGTCACAGGGGATGGGGAGTAAGCTGANCTGTTCNGGNGAATGTATCCGCTCNCATCCCCATATNGA
GCGAGAT
