[The description below was written by a language model from this plasmid's Addgene catalogue record.]
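Description:
T4 Lysozyme Y88F is a bacterial expression plasmid built on the pHS1403 backbone (about 5 kb without insert) that carries the lysozyme gene of bacteriophage T4 (gene e) with a single point substitution replacing tyrosine 88 with phenylalanine. It is maintained in E. coli as a high-copy plasmid under ampicillin selection, with a standard cloning strain listed for propagation. The record does not name the origin of replication, and it does not state which promoter drives expression or whether expression is inducible. No feature table is provided, so these details cannot be inferred here.

The insert is roughly 600 bp and was placed between BamHI and HindIII sites, both of which remain intact, so the fragment can be excised or swapped. According to the depositor's note, the BamHI site lies 27 bp from the start codon and the HindIII site 115 bp from the stop codon, meaning the cloned fragment includes short untranslated flanks around the coding region. No affinity tags, fusion partners or reporters are recorded, so the product appears to be the untagged mutant enzyme.

T4 lysozyme is a small muramidase that degrades the bacterial cell wall and has long served as a model protein for studying folding, stability and structure. A Tyr-to-Phe change removes only the side-chain hydroxyl group, which makes it a conservative way to probe that group's contribution. The record does not state a specific purpose, but a construct of this kind is suited to producing the variant protein in bacteria for biophysical or structural comparison with the wild-type enzyme.
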