Addgene plasmid #18431: T4 Lysozyme Y88F
Depositing lab: Brian Matthews. Depositing organization: University of Oregon.
Backbone
  Vector backbone: pHS1403
  Backbone size w/o insert (bp): 5000
  Vector type: Bacterial Expression
Growth in bacteria
  Bacterial resistance: Ampicillin, 100 μg/mL
  Growth temperature: 37°C
  Growth strain: DH5alpha
  Copy number: High Copy
Gene/Insert
  Gene/Insert name: T4 Lysozyme
  Species: Bacteriophage T4
  Insert size (bp): 600
  Mutation: Y88F
  GenBank ID: NP_049736
  Entrez Gene: e (a.k.a. T4p123)
  Cloning method: Restriction Enzyme; 5′ cloning site BamHI (not destroyed); 3′ cloning site HindIII (not destroyed)
  Sequencing primers: 5′ na; 3′ GGCGTATCACGAGGCCC
Terms and licenses: Academic/Nonprofit Terms; Industry Terms: Not Available to Industry
Depositor comments: The BamHI site is 27 bp from the ATG and the HindIII site is 115 bp from the stop.
How to cite: T4 Lysozyme Y88F was a gift from Brian Matthews (Addgene plasmid # 18431 ; http://n2t.net/addgene:18431 ; RRID:Addgene_18431)
